>Addgene plasmid #43514 | III-AGCT | depositor partial sequence | sequence record 58779 | III-AGCT sequence 426 bps
CGTCTCGGCTCACCCCAGAGCAGGTCGTGGCAATCGCCTCCAACATTGGCGGGAAACAGGCACTCGAGAC
TGTCCAGCGCCTGCTTCCCGTGCTGTGCCAAGCGCACGGACTGACCCCAGAGCAGGTCGTGGCAATCGCG
AGCAATAACGGCGGAAAACAGGCTTTGGAAACGGTGCAGAGGCTCCTTCCAGTGCTGTGCCAAGCGCACG
GCCTCACCCCAGAGCAGGTCGTGGCGATCGCAAGCCACGACGGAGGAAAGCAAGCCTTGGAAACAGTACA
GAGGCTGTTGCCTGTGCTGTGCCAAGCGCACGGATTAACCCCAGAGCAGGTCGTGGCCATTGCCTCGAAT
GGAGGGGGCAAACAGGCGTTGGAAACCGTACAACGATTGCTGCCGGTGCTGTGCCAAGCGCACGGACTCA
GAGACG
