>Addgene plasmid #43514 | III-AGCT | addgene partial sequence | sequence record 61492 | M13-F20 5'-TGTAAAACGACGGCCAGT-3'
GCGAATTGGGCCCTCTAGATGCATGCTCGAGCGGCCGCCAGTGTGATGGATATCTGCAGAATTCGCCCTT
GATGCCGTCCTAGCGCGTCTCGGCTCACCCCAGAGCAGGTCGTGGCAATCGCCTCCAACATTGGCGGGAA
ACAGGCACTCGAGACTGTCCAGCGCCTGCTTCCCGTGCTGTGCCAAGCGCACGGACTGACCCCAGAGCAG
GTCGTGGCAATCGCGAGCAATAACGGCGGAAAACAGGCTTTGGAAACGGTGCAGAGGCTCCTTCCAGTGC
TGTGCCAAGCGCACGGCCTCACCCCAGAGCAGGTCGTGGCGATCGCAAGCCACGACGGAGGAAAGCAAGC
CTTGGAAACAGTACAGAGGCTGTTGCCTGTGCTGTGCCAAGCGCACGGATTAACCCCAGAGCAGGTCGTG
GCCATTGCCTCGAATGGAGGGGGCAAACAGGCGTTGGAAACCGTACAACGATTGCTGCCGGTGCTGTGCC
AAGCGCACGGACTCAGAGACGTGGGCACAGGAAAGATACTTAAGGGCGAATTCCAGCACACTGGCGGCCG
TTACTAGTGGATCCGAGCTCGGTACCAAGCTTGATGCATAGCTTGAGTATTCTATAGTGTCACCTAAATA
GCTTGGCGTAATCATGGTCATAGCTGTTTCCTGTGTGAAATTGTTATCCGCTCACAATTCCACACAACAT
ACGAGCCGGAAGCATAAAGTGTAAAGCCTGGGGTGCCTAATGAGTGAGCTAACTCACATTAATTGCGTTG
CGCTCACTGCCCGCTTTCCAGTCGGGAAACCTGTCGTGCCAGCTGCATTAATGAATCGGCCAACGCGCGG
GGAGAGGCGGTTTGCG
