[The description below was written by a language model from this plasmid's Addgene catalogue record.]
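Description:
III-AGCT is a bacterial cloning plasmid built on the commercial pCRII-TOPO backbone (about 4.0 kb without insert), carrying a 426 bp synthetic insert introduced by TOPO cloning. It is maintained at high copy in E. coli and can be selected with both ampicillin and kanamycin, consistent with the dual resistance markers of this backbone. The insert sits between the T7 and M13-reverse priming sites, which are the recorded sequencing primers. The vector type is listed only as bacterial cloning, so the plasmid serves as a storage and source vector for a DNA module rather than as an expression construct, and no promoter intended to drive the insert is recorded.

The record does not describe the insert's contents beyond its name and synthetic origin. The associated publication describes a TALEN genome-editing system for generating human stem cell-based disease models, and the naming and size suggest a pre-assembled block of four TAL effector repeat units: 426 bp is roughly what four repeats of about 34 codons each would occupy. "AGCT" plausibly denotes the four DNA bases those repeats recognise, and "III" the position of the block within a larger repeat array. This interpretation is an inference from the name and context, not something stated in the catalogue fields. On that reading, the plasmid would be one member of a library of tetramer modules that are excised or amplified and joined in order to build custom TALE DNA-binding domains. No feature table was supplied, so the internal organisation of the insert and any flanking assembly sites cannot be confirmed.
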