Addgene plasmid #43514: III-AGCT
Depositing lab: Chad Cowan & Kiran Musunuru. Depositing organization: Harvard University. Publication: A TALEN Genome-Editing System for Generating Human Stem Cell-Based Disease Models. Ding Q, Lee YK, Schaefer EA, Peters DT, Veres A, Kim K, Kuperwasser N, Motola DL, Meissner TB, Hendriks WT, Trevisan M, Gupta RM, Moisan A, Banks E, Friesen M, Schinzel RT, Xia F, Tang A, Xia Y, Figueroa E, Wann A, Ahfeldt T, Daheron L, Zhang F, Rubin LL, Peng LF, Chung RT, Musunuru K, Cowan CA. Cell Stem Cell. 2012 Dec 12. pii: S1934-5909(12)00645-5. doi: 10.1016/j.stem.2012.11.011. PubMed 23246482.
Backbone
  Vector backbone: pCRII-TOPO
  Backbone manufacturer: Invitrogen
  Backbone size w/o insert (bp): 3973
  Vector type: Bacterial Cloning
Growth in bacteria
  Bacterial resistance: Ampicillin and Kanamycin, 100 & 50 μg/mL
  Growth temperature: 37°C
  Growth strain: Top10
  Copy number: High Copy
Gene/Insert
  Gene/Insert name: III-AGCT
  Species: Synthetic
  Insert size (bp): 426
  Cloning method: TOPO Cloning
  Sequencing primers: 5′ T7; 3′ M13-rev
Terms and licenses: Academic/Nonprofit Terms; Industry Terms: Not Available to Industry
How to cite: III-AGCT was a gift from Chad Cowan & Kiran Musunuru (Addgene plasmid # 43514 ; http://n2t.net/addgene:43514 ; RRID:Addgene_43514)
